>Addgene plasmid #136892 | pRRL-GFPGO2(NGT)-PGK-Neo | addgene full sequence | sequence record 271347 | Addgene NGS Result
TTAATGTAGTCTTATGCAATACTCTTGTAGTCTTGCAACATGGTAACGATGAGTTAGCAACATGCCTTAC
AAGGAGAGAAAAAGCACCGTGCATGCCGATTGGTGGAAGTAAGGTGGTACGATCGTGCCTTATTAGGAAG
GCAACAGACGGGTCTGACATGGATTGGACGAACCACTGAATTGCCGCATTGCAGAGATATTGTATTTAAG
TGCCTAGCTCGATACATAAACGGGTCTCTCTGGTTAGACCAGATCTGAGCCTGGGAGCTCTCTGGCTAAC
TAGGGAACCCACTGCTTAAGCCTCAATAAAGCTTGCCTTGAGTGCTTCAAGTAGTGTGTGCCCGTCTGTT
GTGTGACTCTGGTAACTAGAGATCCCTCAGACCCTTTTAGTCAGTGTGGAAAATCTCTAGCAGTGGCGCC
CGAACAGGGACTTGAAAGCGAAAGGGAAACCAGAGGAGCTCTCTCGACGCAGGACTCGGCTTGCTGAAGC
GCGCACGGCAAGAGGCGAGGGGCGGCGACTGGTGAGTACGCCAAAAATTTTGACTAGCGGAGGCTAGAAG
GAGAGAGATGGGTGCGAGAGCGTCAGTATTAAGCGGGGGAGAATTAGATCGCGATGGGAAAAAATTCGGT
TAAGGCCAGGGGGAAAGAAAAAATATAAATTAAAACATATAGTATGGGCAAGCAGGGAGCTAGAACGATT
CGCAGTTAATCCTGGCCTGTTAGAAACATCAGAAGGCTGTAGACAAATACTGGGACAGCTACAACCATCC
CTTCAGACAGGATCAGAAGAACTTAGATCATTATATAATACAGTAGCAACCCTCTATTGTGTGCATCAAA
GGATAGAGATAAAAGACACCAAGGAAGCTTTAGACAAGATAGAGGAAGAGCAAAACAAAAGTAAGACCAC
CGCACAGCAAGCGGCCGCTGATCTTCAGACCTGGAGGAGGAGATATGAGGGACAATTGGAGAAGTGAATT
ATATAAATATAAAGTAGTAAAAATTGAACCATTAGGAGTAGCACCCACCAAGGCAAAGAGAAGAGTGGTG
CAGAGAGAAAAAAGAGCAGTGGGAATAGGAGCTTTGTTCCTTGGGTTCTTGGGAGCAGCAGGAAGCACTA
TGGGCGCAGCGTCAATGACGCTGACGGTACAGGCCAGACAATTATTGTCTGGTATAGTGCAGCAGCAGAA
CAATTTGCTGAGGGCTATTGAGGCGCAACAGCATCTGTTGCAACTCACAGTCTGGGGCATCAAGCAGCTC
CAGGCAAGAATCCTGGCTGTGGAAAGATACCTAAAGGATCAACAGCTCCTGGGGATTTGGGGTTGCTCTG
GAAAACTCATTTGCACCACTGCTGTGCCTTGGAATGCTAGTTGGAGTAATAAATCTCTGGAACAGATTTG
GAATCACACGACCTGGATGGAGTGGGACAGAGAAATTAACAATTACACAAGCTTAATACACTCCTTAATT
GAAGAATCGCAAAACCAGCAAGAAAAGAATGAACAAGAATTATTGGAATTAGATAAATGGGCAAGTTTGT
GGAATTGGTTTAACATAACAAATTGGCTGTGGTATATAAAATTATTCATAATGATAGTAGGAGGCTTGGT
AGGTTTAAGAATAGTTTTTGCTGTACTTTCTATAGTGAATAGAGTTAGGCAGGGATATTCACCATTATCG
TTTCAGACCCACCTCCCAACCCCGAGGGGACCCGACAGGCCCGAAGGAATAGAAGAAGAAGGTGGAGAGA
GAGACAGAGACAGATCCATTCGATTAGTGAACGGATCTCGACGGTATCGGTTAACTTTTAAAAGAAAAGG
GGGGATTGGGGGGTACAGTGCAGGGGAAAGAATAGTAGACATAATAGCAACAGACATACAAACTAAAGAA
TTACAAAAACAAATTACAAAAATTCAAAATTTTATCGATCACGAGACTAGCCTCGATCGAGCTAGCTGCA
GTAACGCCATTTTGCAAGGCATGGAAAAATACCAAACCAAGAATAGAGAAGTTCAGATCAAGGGCGGGTA
CATGAAAATAGCTAACGTTGGGCCAAACAGGATATCTGCGGTGAGCAGTTTCGGCCCCGGCCCGGGGCCA
AGAACAGATGGTCACCGCAGTTTCGGCCCCGGCCCGAGGCCAAGAACAGATGGTCCCCAGATATGGCCCA
ACCCTCAGCAGTTTCTTAAGACCCATCAGATGTTTCCAGGCTCCCCCAAGGACCTGAAATGACCCTGCGC
CTTATTTGAATTAACCAATCAGCCTGCTTCTCGCTTCTGTTCGCGCGCTTCTGCTTCCCGAGCTCTATAA
AAGAGCTCACAACCCCTCACTCGGCGCGCCAGTCCTCCGACAGAATTCAGCACGACGGTAAGCAAGGGCG
GTCCAAAGAAGAAACGGAAAGTAGGCGGCTCCCCCAAGAAGAAGCGGAAGGTAAGCAAGGGCGAAGAGCT
GTTCACCGGGGTGGTGCCCATCCTGGTCGAGCTGGACGGCGACGTAAACGGCCACAAGTTCAGCGTGTCC
GGCGAGGGCGAGGGCGATGCCACCTACGGCAAGCTGACCCTGAAGTTCATCTGCACCACCGGCAAGCTGC
CCGTGCCCTGGCCCACCCTCGTGACCACCCTGACCTACGGCGTGCAGTGCTTCAGCCGCTACCCCGACCA
CATGAAGCAGCACGACTTCTTCAAGTCCGCCATGCCCGAAGGCTACGTCCAGGAGCGCACCATCTTCTTC
AAGGACGACGGCAACTACAAGACCCGCGCCGAGGTGAAGTTCGAGGGCGACACCCTGGTGAACCGCATCG
AGCTGAAGGGCATCGACTTCAAGGAGGACGGCAACATCCTGGGGCACAAGCTGGAGTACAACTACAACAG
CCACAACGTCTATATCATGGCCGACAAGCAGAAGAACGGCATCAAGGTGAACTTCAAGATCCGCCACAAC
ATCGAGGACGGCAGCGTGCAGCTCGCCGACCACTACCAGCAGAACACCCCCATCGGCGACGGCCCCGTGC
TGCTGCCCGACAACCACTACCTGAGCACCCAGTCCGCCCTGAGCAAAGACCCCAACGAGAAGCGCGATCA
CATGGTCCTGCTGGAGTTCGTGACCGCCGCCGGGATCACTCTCGGCATGGACGAGCTGTACAAGTAATGA
CGTATGCATGCAATTGACGCGTAATTCTACCGGGTAGGGGAGGCGCTTTTCCCAAGGCAGTCTGGAGCAT
GCGCTTTAGCAGCCCCGCTGGGCACTTGGCGCTACACAAGTGGCCTCTGGCCTCGCACACATTCCACATC
CACCGGTAGGCGCCAACCGGCTCCGTTCTTTGGTGGCCCCTTCGCGCCACCTTCTACTCCTCCCCTAGTC
AGGAAGTTCCCCCCCGCCCCGCAGCTCGCGTCGTGCAGGACGTGACAAATGGAAGTAGCACGTCTCACTA
GTCTCGTGCAGATGGACAGCACCGCTGAGCAATGGAAGCGGGTAGGCCTTTGGGGCAGCGGCCAATAGCA
GCTTTGCTCCTTCGCTTTCTGGGCTCAGAGGCTGGGAAGGGGTGGGTCCGGGGGCGGGCTCAGGGGCGGG
CTCAGGGGCGGGGCGGGCGCCCGAAGGTCCTCCGGAGGCCCGGCATTCTGCACGCTTCAAAAGCGCACGT
CTGCCGCGCTGTTCTCCTCTTCCTCATCTCCGGGCCTTTCGACCTGCAGCCAATATGGGATCGGCCATTG
AACAAGATGGATTGCACGCAGGTTCTCCGGCCGCTTGGGTGGAGAGGCTATTCGGCTATGACTGGGCACA
ACAGACAATCGGCTGCTCTGATGCCGCCGTGTTCCGGCTGTCAGCGCAGGGGCGCCCGGTTCTTTTTGTC
AAGACCGACCTGTCCGGTGCCCTGAATGAACTGCAGGACGAGGCAGCGCGGCTATCGTGGCTGGCCACGA
CGGGCGTTCCTTGCGCAGCTGTGCTCGACGTTGTCACTGAAGCGGGAAGGGACTGGCTGCTATTGGGCGA
AGTGCCGGGGCAGGATCTCCTGTCATCTCACCTTGCTCCTGCCGAGAAAGTATCCATCATGGCTGATGCA
ATGCGGCGGCTGCATACGCTTGATCCGGCTACCTGCCCATTCGACCACCAAGCGAAACATCGCATCGAGC
GAGCACGTACTCGGATGGAAGCCGGTCTTGTCGATCAGGATGATCTGGACGAAGAGCATCAGGGGCTCGC
GCCAGCCGAACTGTTCGCCAGGCTCAAGGCGCGCATGCCCGACGGCGAGGATCTCGTCGTGACCCATGGC
GATGCCTGCTTGCCGAATATCATGGTGGAAAATGGCCGCTTTTCTGGATTCATCGACTGTGGCCGGCTGG
GTGTGGCGGACCGCTATCAGGACATAGCGTTGGCTACCCGTGATATTGCTGAAGAGCTTGGCGGCGAATG
GGCTGACCGCTTCCTCGTGCTTTACGGTATCGCCGCTCCCGATTCGCAGCGCATCGCCTTCTATCGCCTT
CTTGACGAGTTCTTCTGAGGGGATCCGTCGACTTCGAAACGCGTCTGGAACAATCAACCTCTGGATTACA
AAATTTGTGAAAGATTGACTGGTATTCTTAACTATGTTGCTCCTTTTACGCTATGTGGATACGCTGCTTT
AATGCCTTTGTATCATGCTATTGCTTCCCGTATGGCTTTCATTTTCTCCTCCTTGTATAAATCCTGGTTG
CTGTCTCTTTATGAGGAGTTGTGGCCCGTTGTCAGGCAACGTGGCGTGGTGTGCACTGTGTTTGCTGACG
CAACCCCCACTGGTTGGGGCATTGCCACCACCTGTCAGCTCCTTTCCGGGACTTTCGCTTTCCCCCTCCC
TATTGCCACGGCGGAACTCATCGCCGCCTGCCTTGCCCGCTGCTGGACAGGGGCTCGGCTGTTGGGCACT
GACAATTCCGTGGTGTTGTCGGGGAAGCTGACGTCCTTTCCATGGCTGCTCGCCTGTGTTGCCACCTGGA
TTCTGCGCGGGACGTCCTTCTGCTACGTCCCTTCGGCCCTCAATCCAGCGGACCTTCCTTCCCGCGGCCT
GCTGCCGGCTCTGCGGCCTCTTCCGCGTCTTCGCCTTCGCCCTCAGACGAGTCGGATCTCCCTTTGGGCC
GCCTCCCCGCCTGGAATTAATTCTGCAGTCGAGACCTAGAAAAACATGGAGCAATCACAAGTAGCAATAC
AGCAGCTACCAATGCTGATTGTGCCTGGCTAGAAGCACAAGAGGAGGAGGAGGTGGGTTTTCCAGTCACA
CCTCAGGTACCTTTAAGACCAATGACTTACAAGGCAGCTGTAGATCTTAGCCACTTTTTAAAAGAAAAGG
GGGGACTGGAAGGGCTAATTCACTCCCAACGAAGACAAGATCTGCTTTTTGCTTGTACTGGGTCTCTCTG
GTTAGACCAGATCTGAGCCTGGGAGCTCTCTGGCTAACTAGGGAACCCACTGCTTAAGCCTCAATAAAGC
TTGCCTTGAGTGCTTCAAGTAGTGTGTGCCCGTCTGTTGTGTGACTCTGGTAACTAGAGATCCCTCAGAC
CCTTTTAGTCAGTGTGGAAAATCTCTAGCAGTAGTAGTTCATGTCATCTTATTATTCAGTATTTATAACT
TGCAAAGAAATGAATATCAGAGAGTGAGAGGAACTTGTTTATTGCAGCTTATAATGGTTACAAATAAAGC
AATAGCATCACAAATTTCACAAATAAAGCATTTTTTTCACTGCATTCTAGTTGTGGTTTGTCCAAACTCA
TCAATGTATCTTATCATGTCTGGCTCTAGCTATCCCGCCCCTAACTCCGCCCATCCCGCCCCTAACTCCG
CCCAGTTCCGCCCATTCTCCGCCCCATGGCTGACTAATTTTTTTTATTTATGCAGAGGCCGAGGCCGCCT
CGGCCTCTGAGCTATTCCAGAAGTAGTGAGGAGGCTTTTTTGGAGGCCTAGGGACGTACCCAATTCGCCC
TATAGTGAGTCGTATTACGCGCGCTCACTGGCCGTCGTTTTACAACGTCGTGACTGGGAAAACCCTGGCG
TTACCCAACTTAATCGCCTTGCAGCACATCCCCCTTTCGCCAGCTGGCGTAATAGCGAAGAGGCCCGCAC
CGATCGCCCTTCCCAACAGTTGCGCAGCCTGAATGGCGAATGGG
[124 nt withheld, positions 6135-6258]
C
[91 nt withheld, positions 6260-6350]
A
[49 nt withheld, positions 6352-6400]
CCTTTGACGTTGGAGTCCACGTTCTTT
[37 nt withheld, positions 6428-6464]
ACCCTATCTCGGTCTATTCTTTTGATTTATAAGGGATTTTGCCGATTTCGGCCTATTGGTTAAAAAATGA
GCTGATTTAACAAAAATTTAACGCGAATTTTAACAAAATATTAACGCTTACAATTTAGGTGGCACTTTTC
GGGGAAATGTGCGCGGAACCCCTATTTGTTTATTTTTCTAAATACATTCAAATATGTATCCGCTCATGAG
ACAATAACCCTGATAAATGCTTCAATAATATTGAAAAAGGAAGAGTATGAGTATTCAACATTTCCGTGTC
GCCCTTATTCCCTTTTTTGCGGCATTTTGCCTTCCTGTTTTTGCTCACCCAGAAACGCTGGTGAAAGTAA
AAGATGCTGAAGATCAGTTGGGTGCACGAGTGGGTTACATCGAACTGGATCTCAACAGCGGTAAGATCCT
TGAGAGTTTTCGCCCCGAAGAACGTTTTCCAATGATGAGCACTTTTAAAGTTCTGCTATGTGGCGCGGTA
TTATCCCGTATTGACGCCGGGCAAGAGCAACTCGGTCGCCGCATACACTATTCTCAGAATGACTTGGTTG
AGTACTCACCAGTCACAGAAAAGCATCTTACGGATGGCATGACAGTAAGAGAATTATGCAGTGCTGCCAT
AACCATGAGTGATAACACTGCGGCCAACTTACTTCTGACAACGATCGGAGGACCGAAGGAGCTAACCGCT
TTTTTGCACAACATGGGGGATCATGTAACTCGCCTTGATCGTTGGGAACCGGAGCTGAATGAAGCCATAC
CAAACGACGAGCGTGACACCACGATGCCTGTAGCAATGGCAACAACGTTGCGCAAACTATTAACTGGCGA
ACTACTTACTCTAGCTTCCCGGCAACAATTAATAGACTGGATGGAGGCGGATAAAGTTGCAGGACCACTT
CTGCGCTCGGCCCTTCCGGCTGGCTGGTTTATTGCTGATAAATCTGGAGCCGGTGAGCGTGGGTCTCGCG
GTATCATTGCAGCACTGGGGCCAGATGGTAAGCCCTCCCGTATCGTAGTTATCTACACGACGGGGAGTCA
GGCAACTATGGATGAACGAAATAGACAGATCGCTGAGATAGGTGCCTCACTGATTAAGCATTGGTAACTG
TCAGACCAAGTTTACTCATATATACTTTAGATTGATTTAAAACTTCATTTTTAATTTAAAAGGATCTAGG
TGAAGATCCTTTTTGATAATCTCATGACCAAAATCCCTTAACGTGAGTTTTCGTTCCACTGAGCGTCAGA
CCCCGTAGAAAAGATCAAAGGATCTTCTTGAGATCCTTTTTTTCTGCGCGTAATCTGCTGCTTGCAAACA
AAAAAACCACCGCTACCAGCGGTGGTTTGTTTGCCGGATCAAGAGCTACCAACTCTTTTTCCGAAGGTAA
CTGGCTTCAGCAGAGCGCAGATACCAAATACTGTTCTTCTAGTGTAGCCGTAGTTAGGCCACCACTTCAA
GAACTCTGTAGCACCGCCTACATACCTCGCTCTGCTAATCCTGTTACCAGTGGCTGCTGCCAGTGGCGAT
AAGTCGTGTCTTACCGGGTTGGACTCAAGACGATAGTTACCGGATAAGGCGCAGCGGTCGGGCTGAACGG
GGGGTTCGTGCACACAGCCCAGCTTGGAGCGAACGACCTACACCGAACTGAGATACCTACAGCGTGAGCT
ATGAGAAAGCGCCACGCTTCCCGAAGGGAGAAAGGCGGACAGGTATCCGGTAAGCGGCAGGGTCGGAACA
GGAGAGCGCACGAGGGAGCTTCCAGGGGGAAACGCCTGGTATCTTTATAGTCCTGTCGGGTTTCGCCACC
TCTGACTTGAGCGTCGATTTTTGTGATGCTCGTCAGGGGGGCGGAGCCTATGGAAAAACGCCAGCAACGC
GGCCTTTTTACGGTTCCTGGCCTTTTGCTGGCCTTTTGCTCACATGTTCTTTCCTGCGTTATCCCCTGAT
TCTGTGGATAACCGTATTACCGCCTTTGAGTGAGCTGATACCGCTCGCCGCAGCCGAACGACCGAGCGCA
GCGAGTCAGTGAGCGAGGAAGCGGAAGAGCGCCCAATACGCAAACCGCCTCTCCCCGCGCGTTGGCCGAT
TCATTAATGCAGCTGGCACGACAGGTTTCCCGACTGGAAAGCGGGCAGTGAGCGCAACGCAATTAATGTG
AGTTAGCTCACTCATTAGGCACCCCAGGCTTTACACTTTATGCTTCCGGCTCGTATGTTGTGTGGAATTG
TGAGCGGATAACAATTTCACACAGGAAACAGCTATGACCATGATTACGCCAAGCGCGCAATTAACCCTCA
CTAAAGGGAACAAAAGCTGGAGCTGCAAGC
Features (pLannotate 1.2.2; 27 found; start..end, strand, type, name):
      5..231     +  promoter       RSV promoter: Rous sarcoma virus enhancer/promoter
    232..412     +  LTR            5' LTR (truncated): truncated 5' long terminal repeat (LTR) from HIV-1
    459..584     +  misc_feature   HIV-1 Ψ: packaging signal of human immunodeficiency virus type 1
    568..931     +  CDS            HIV-1 gag (fragment): gag protein from human immunodeficiency virus 1; gag
   1077..1310    +  misc_feature   RRE: The Rev response element (RRE) of HIV-1 allows for Rev-dependent mRNA export from the nucleus to the cytoplasm.
   1687..1787    +  CDS            Rev (fragment): human immunodeficiency virus 1 (HIV-1) Rev protein; rev; enhances nuclear export of unspliced and incompletely spliced viral mRNAs
   1806..1923    +  misc_feature   cPPT/CTS: central polypurine tract and central termination sequence of HIV-1
   1961..2354    +  promoter       SFFV promoter: spleen focus-forming virus long terminal repeat (LTR) promoter
   2434..3147    +  CDS            EGFP: the original enhanced GFP (Yang et al., 1996) mammalian codon-optimized
   3182..3681    +  promoter       PGK promoter: mouse phosphoglycerate kinase 1 promoter
   3695..4498    +  CDS            NeoR/KanR: aminoglycoside phosphotransferase from Tn5; aph(3')-II (or nptII); confers resistance to neomycin, kanamycin, and G418 (Geneticin®)
   4532..5120    +  misc_feature   WPRE: woodchuck hepatitis virus posttranscriptional regulatory element
   5137..5325    +  CDS            nef (fragment): NEF_HV1Z2 - Experimental evidence at protein level: Swiss-Prot protein existence level 1. Extracellular Nef protein targets CD4(+) T-lymphocytes for apoptosis by interacting with CXCR4 surface receptors. From Human immunodeficiency virus type 1 group M subtype D (isolate Z2/CDC-Z34) (HIV-1).
   5327..5560    +  LTR            3' LTR (ΔU3): self-inactivating 3' long terminal repeat (LTR) from HIV-1
   5632..5753    +  polyA_signal   SV40 poly(A) signal: SV40 polyadenylation signal
   5793..5928    +  rep_origin     SV40 ori: SV40 origin of replication
   5949..5967    -  promoter       T7 promoter: promoter for bacteriophage T7 RNA polymerase
   5975..6130    +  CDS            lacZα (fragment): LacZα fragment of β-galactosidase; lacZ fragment
   6135..6563    +  rep_origin     f1 ori (sequence partly withheld): f1 bacteriophage origin of replication; arrow indicates direction of (+) strand synthesis
   6616..6720    +  promoter       AmpR promoter: bla
   6721..7581    +  CDS            AmpR: β-lactamase; bla; confers resistance to ampicillin, carbenicillin, and related antibiotics
   7752..8340    +  rep_origin     ori: high-copy-number ColE1/pMB1/pBR322/pUC origin of replication
   8523..8615    +  CDS            lacI (fragment): lac repressor; lacI; The lac repressor binds to the lac operator to inhibit transcription in E. coli. This inhibition can be relieved by adding lactose or isopropyl-β-D-thiogalactopyranoside (IPTG).
   8628..8649    +  protein_bind   CAP binding site: CAP binding activates transcription in the presence of cAMP. E. coli catabolite activator protein
   8664..8694    +  promoter       lac promoter: promoter for the E. coli lac operon
   8702..8718    +  protein_bind   lac operator: The lac repressor binds to the lac operator to inhibit transcription in E. coli. This inhibition can be relieved by adding lactose or isopropyl-β-D-thiogalactopyranoside (IPTG). lac repressor encoded by lacI
   8763..8781    +  promoter       T3 promoter: promoter for bacteriophage T3 RNA polymerase
