[The description below was written by a language model from this plasmid's Addgene catalogue record and pLannotate feature annotations shown in this document.]
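Description:
pRRL-GFPGO2(NGT)-PGK-Neo is a third-generation, self-inactivating lentiviral transfer vector on the pRRL backbone that delivers a base-editing-activatable GFP reporter to mammalian cells. In bacteria it is maintained through a high-copy ColE1/pUC-type origin with ampicillin resistance; an f1 origin and remnants of a lac/T7/T3 cloning region are also present in the backbone. The viral portion has an RSV promoter fused to a truncated HIV-1 5' LTR, which drives Tat-independent production of the genomic RNA. This is followed by the Ψ packaging signal with a partial gag sequence, the Rev response element for nuclear export of unspliced RNA, and the cPPT/CTS element. Downstream of the payload lie a WPRE, which enhances transcript expression, a ΔU3 3' LTR that inactivates the viral promoter after integration, and an SV40 polyadenylation signal and origin.

The payload consists of two independent expression units. An SFFV promoter drives the synthetic GFPGO2(NGT) insert, an EGFP-based coding sequence recorded as carrying an N-terminal 2xNLS and an ATG>ACG mutation. With the start codon disrupted, GFP should not be translated until a base editor restores the ATG, so fluorescence reports a successful editing event. The "NGT" in the name probably refers to the PAM placed next to the target site, although the record does not say so explicitly. A mouse PGK promoter separately drives NeoR, allowing G418 selection of transduced cells regardless of reporter state. According to the record, the construct is used to build stable reporter cells in which base editing activity can be detected and edited cells identified and enriched.
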