Addgene plasmid #136892: pRRL-GFPGO2(NGT)-PGK-Neo
Purpose: Lentivirus for base editing activatable GFP expression in mammalian cells
Depositing lab: Lukas Dow. Depositing organization: Cornell University. Publication: GO: a functional reporter system to identify and enrich base editing activity. Katti A, Foronda M, Zimmerman J, Diaz B, Zafra MP, Goswami S, Dow LE. Nucleic Acids Res. 2020 Feb 29. pii: 5766653. doi: 10.1093/nar/gkaa124. PubMed 32112097.
Backbone
  Vector backbone: pRRL
  Vector type: Lentiviral
  Selectable markers: Neomycin (select with G418)
Growth in bacteria
  Bacterial resistance: Ampicillin, 100 μg/mL
  Growth temperature: 30°C
  Growth strain: NEB Stable
  Copy number: High Copy
Gene/Insert
  Gene/Insert name: GFPGO2(NGT)
  Species: Synthetic
  Mutation: ATG>ACG
  Promoter: SFFV
  Tag / fusion protein: 2xNLS (N terminal on insert)
  Cloning method: Restriction Enzyme; 5′ cloning site Unknown (unknown if destroyed)
Terms and licenses: Academic/Nonprofit Terms; Industry Terms: Not Available to Industry
How to cite: pRRL-GFPGO2(NGT)-PGK-Neo was a gift from Lukas Dow (Addgene plasmid # 136892 ; http://n2t.net/addgene:136892 ; RRID:Addgene_136892)
